>Addgene plasmid #212491 | pTwist-SARS-CoV-2 Spike-deltaC18 S371F (TTC) | addgene full sequence | sequence record 438455 | Addgene NGS Result
CCTCTCAGTGCGAGTCTCGACGATCCATATCGTTGCTTGGCAGTCAGCCAGTCGGAATCCAGCTTGGGAC
CCAGGAAGTCCAATCGTCAGATATTGTACTCAAGCCTGGTCACGGCAGCGTACCGATCTGTTTAAACCTA
GATATTGATAGTCTGATCGGTCAACGTATAATCGAGTCCTAGCTTTTGCAAACATCTATCAAGAGACAGG
ATCAGCAGGAGGCTTTCGCATGAGTATTCAACATTTCCGTGTCGCCCTTATTCCCTTTTTTGCGGCATTT
TGCCTTCCTGTTTTTGCTCACCCAGAAACGCTGGTGAAAGTAAAAGATGCTGAAGATCAGTTGGGTGCGC
GAGTGGGTTACATCGAACTGGATCTCAACAGCGGTAAGATCCTTGAGAGTTTTCGCCCCGAAGAACGCTT
TCCAATGATGAGCACTTTTAAAGTTCTGCTATGTGGCGCGGTATTATCCCGTATTGACGCCGGGCAAGAG
CAACTCGGTCGCCGCATACACTATTCTCAGAATGACTTGGTTGAGTATTCACCAGTCACAGAAAAGCATC
TTACGGATGGCATGACAGTAAGAGAATTATGCAGTGCTGCCATAACCATGAGTGATAACACTGCGGCCAA
CTTACTTCTGACAACGATTGGAGGACCGAAGGAGCTAACCGCTTTTTTGCACAACATGGGGGATCATGTA
ACTCGCCTTGATCGTTGGGAACCGGAGCTGAATGAAGCCATACCAAACGACGAGCGTGACACCACGATGC
CTGTAGCAATGGCAACAACCTTGCGTAAACTATTAACTGGCGAACTACTTACTCTAGCTTCCCGGCAACA
GTTGATAGACTGGATGGAGGCGGATAAAGTTGCAGGACCACTTCTGCGCTCGGCCCTTCCGGCTGGCTGG
TTTATTGCTGATAAATCTGGAGCCGGTGAGCGTGGGTCTCGCGGTATCATTGCAGCACTGGGGCCAGATG
GTAAGCCCTCCCGTATCGTAGTTATCTACACGACGGGGAGTCAGGCAACTATGGATGAACGAAATAGACA
GATCGCTGAGATAGGTGCCTCACTGATTAAGCATTGGTAACCGATTCTAGGTGCATTGGCGCAGAAAAAA
ATGCCTGATGCGACGCTGCGCGTCTTATACTCCCACATATGCCAGATTCAGCAACGGATACGGCTTCCCC
AACTTGCCCACTTCCATACGTGTCCTCCTTACCAGAAATTTATCCTTAAGATCCCGAATCGTTTAAACTC
GACTCTGGCTCTATCGAATCTCCGTCGTTTCGAGCTTACGCGAACAGCCGTGGCGCTCATTTGCTCGTCG
GGCATCGAATCTCGTCAGCTATCGTCAGCTTACCTTTTTGGCAGCGATCGCGGCTCCCGACATCTTGGAC
CATTAGCTCCACAGGTATCTTCTTCCCTCTAGTGGTCATAACAGCAGCTTCAGCTACCTCTCAATTCAAA
AAACCCCTCAAGACCCGTTTAGAGGCCCCAAGGGGTTATGCTATCAATCGTTGCGTTACACACACAAAAA
ACCAACACACATCCATCTTCGATGGATAGCGATTTTATTATCTAACTGCTGATCGAGTGTAGCCAGATCT
AGTAATCAATTACGGGGTCATTAGTTCATAGCCCATATATGGAGTTCCGCGTTACATAACTTACGGTAAA
TGGCCCGCCTGGCTGACCGCCCAACGACCCCCGCCCATTGACGTCAATAATGACGTATGTTCCCATAGTA
ACGCCAATAGGGACTTTCCATTGACGTCAATGGGTGGAGTATTTACGGTAAACTGCCCACTTGGCAGTAC
ATCAAGTGTATCATATGCCAAGTACGCCCCCTATTGACGTCAATGACGGTAAATGGCCCGCCTGGCATTA
TGCCCAGTACATGACCTTATGGGACTTTCCTACTTGGCAGTACATCTACGTATTAGTCATCGCTATTACC
ATGCTGATGCGGTTTTGGCAGTACATCAATGGGCGTGGATAGCGGTTTGACTCACGGGGATTTCCAAGTC
TCCACCCCATTGACGTCAATGGGAGTTTGTTTTGGCACCAAAATCAACGGGACTTTCCAAAATGTCGTAA
CAACTCCGCCCCATTGACGCAAATGGGCGGTAGGCGTGTACGGTGGGAGGTCTATATAAGCAGAGCTGGT
TTAGTGAACCGTCAGATCGCCTGGAGACGCCATCCACGCTGTTTTGACCTCCATAGAAGACACCGGGACC
GATCCAGCCTCCCCTCGAAGCTTACATGTGGTACCGAGCTCGGATCCTGAGAACTTCAGGGTGAGTCTAT
GGGACCCTTGATGTTTTCTTTCCCCTTCTTTTCTATGGTTAAGTTCATGTCATAGGAAGGGGAGAAGTAA
CAGGGTACACATATTGACCAAATCAGGGTAATTTTGCATTTGTAATTTTAAAAAATGCTTTCTTCTTTTA
ATATACTTTTTTGTTTATCTTATTTCTAATACTTTCCCTAATCTCTTTCTTTCAGGGCAATAATGATACA
ATGTATCATGCCTCTTTGCACCATTCTAAAGAATAACAGTGATAATTTCTGGGTTAAGGCAATAGCAATA
TTTCTGCATATAAATATTTCTGCATATAAATTGTAACTGATGTAAGAGGTTTCATATTGCTAATAGCAGC
TACAATCCAGCTACCATTCTGCTTTTATTTTATGGTTGGGATAAGGCTGGATTATTCTGAGTCCAAGCTA
GGCCCTTTTGCTAATCATGTTCATACCTCTTATCTTCCTCCCACAGCTCCTGGGCAACGTGCTGGTCTGT
GTGCTGGCCCATCACTTTGGCAAAGGCGGCCGCCATGTTTGTGTTCCTCGTTCTCCTGCCCCTCGTTTCT
TCCCAATGCGTGAACCTCACAACTAGAACGCAGCTCCCACCCGCTTACACGAACTCTTTTACTCGTGGAG
TATACTATCCCGATAAAGTCTTTAGGTCCAGTGTCCTTCATTCTACTCAAGACCTTTTCCTGCCATTCTT
CTCAAATGTCACCTGGTTCCATGCTATCCACGTTTCTGGCACCAACGGAACTAAACGATTTGATAATCCC
GTCTTGCCATTTAACGATGGCGTATACTTTGCCTCAACGGAGAAGTCCAACATTATCCGGGGATGGATAT
TTGGCACCACCCTGGACTCCAAGACACAGTCTCTCCTCATTGTGAACAACGCCACCAATGTCGTCATCAA
AGTCTGTGAATTTCAATTTTGTAACGATCCCTTTCTCGGGGTTTATTATCATAAGAATAACAAGTCTTGG
ATGGAGTCAGAGTTCCGCGTTTACAGTTCCGCTAACAACTGTACTTTTGAGTACGTTTCCCAACCATTTC
TCATGGATCTTGAAGGGAAGCAAGGCAACTTCAAGAATCTCCGCGAATTTGTGTTTAAGAATATAGACGG
CTACTTCAAAATTTATAGCAAGCATACCCCGATAAATCTGGTTCGGGATCTCCCTCAAGGCTTCTCCGCG
TTGGAACCCCTCGTGGACTTGCCGATTGGCATCAACATCACCCGGTTCCAAACCCTTCTTGCCCTTCATC
GAAGCTACCTCACGCCTGGCGACAGTAGTAGTGGTTGGACAGCGGGCGCAGCAGCCTACTATGTGGGATA
TTTGCAACCACGCACCTTTCTTCTCAAATATAACGAAAACGGAACAATTACCGATGCCGTAGACTGTGCC
CTCGATCCCCTGTCCGAAACTAAATGCACACTCAAGTCCTTCACAGTTGAGAAAGGCATATACCAAACCA
GTAACTTCCGCGTCCAACCCACCGAATCCATTGTTCGATTCCCTAACATCACCAATTTGTGTCCTTTCGG
TGAAGTATTTAATGCCACTCGATTTGCATCAGTTTATGCCTGGAATCGCAAGCGAATATCAAATTGTGTT
GCAGATTATAGTGTCCTGTATAATTTCGCATCATTCAGCACTTTTAAGTGTTATGGGGTCAGCCCTACGA
AATTGAATGACTTGTGTTTTACCAACGTTTACGCAGATTCTTTCGTCATACGCGGCGACGAAGTCCGACA
GATTGCACCGGGGCAAACCGGAAAGATAGCAGACTATAATTATAAGTTGCCGGATGACTTCACCGGCTGC
GTTATAGCATGGAACTCCAATAATCTCGATTCAAAAGTCGGCGGCAACTATAATTATCTTTACCGCCTGT
TTCGCAAGTCAAATCTGAAGCCCTTTGAACGTGACATCTCCACCGAAATTTATCAAGCTGGCAGCACCCC
ATGTAATGGAGTGGAAGGGTTTAACTGTTATTTTCCCCTTCAATCATACGGATTTCAACCAACAAATGGG
GTGGGCTATCAACCATATCGGGTGGTAGTCTTGAGCTTTGAGCTGCTCCACGCACCGGCTACAGTTTGCG
GACCGAAGAAAAGCACTAACCTGGTGAAGAATAAATGTGTGAACTTCAACTTTAATGGGCTCACCGGAAC
AGGGGTGCTGACAGAATCAAACAAGAAATTTCTCCCTTTTCAACAATTTGGTAGAGACATTGCCGATACC
ACAGATGCCGTCCGCGATCCGCAAACACTGGAAATCCTCGATATAACACCCTGTAGCTTCGGCGGGGTCA
GCGTGATAACTCCCGGAACGAACACATCCAACCAAGTGGCTGTCCTGTATCAAGATGTCAACTGTACCGA
AGTCCCTGTGGCGATACACGCCGACCAACTGACACCCACCTGGAGAGTCTACTCAACAGGTTCCAATGTC
TTTCAAACTAGAGCGGGTTGTCTCATTGGCGCTGAGCATGTCAATAATTCATACGAATGTGATATTCCTA
TTGGGGCAGGAATCTGTGCGTCTTATCAAACTCAAACGAACTCACCACGGCGCGCTCGCTCAGTAGCCAG
CCAGTCCATAATCGCCTATACCATGAGTCTCGGGGCTGAGAACTCCGTGGCTTATTCAAACAATTCCATC
GCAATCCCAACTAACTTTACCATTAGCGTTACCACGGAAATCTTGCCCGTCAGCATGACTAAGACGAGCG
TAGACTGTACGATGTATATCTGTGGGGATTCCACCGAGTGTAGCAACCTCTTGCTTCAATACGGGTCTTT
CTGTACTCAACTCAACCGAGCATTGACCGGAATTGCGGTCGAACAAGACAAGAATACCCAAGAGGTGTTC
GCACAAGTAAAGCAAATATACAAAACGCCGCCAATCAAAGATTTTGGCGGGTTTAATTTTAGCCAAATAC
TGCCAGACCCATCTAAGCCTTCAAAACGCAGCTTTATCGAGGATCTGCTGTTCAACAAAGTTACGTTGGC
TGACGCGGGTTTCATTAAGCAGTATGGGGATTGTTTGGGAGACATTGCGGCCCGCGACCTTATCTGTGCT
CAAAAATTCAATGGGTTGACAGTTCTGCCCCCTCTGCTCACTGATGAGATGATTGCACAGTATACATCAG
CATTGTTGGCAGGAACCATTACATCCGGCTGGACTTTTGGCGCGGGTGCGGCCCTTCAAATACCTTTCGC
TATGCAAATGGCTTACAGATTCAATGGGATTGGTGTCACGCAAAATGTATTGTATGAAAATCAGAAGCTG
ATCGCTAATCAATTTAACAGCGCGATTGGCAAGATCCAAGATTCACTGTCAAGCACAGCGTCCGCCCTCG
GCAAACTCCAAGATGTTGTGAATCAAAACGCCCAGGCCCTGAATACCCTCGTGAAGCAACTGAGTTCTAA
CTTCGGCGCAATCTCCAGCGTCCTCAACGACATATTGTCCAGACTTGATAAGGTGGAAGCCGAGGTGCAA
ATTGATCGGCTCATCACAGGCAGGCTCCAGTCACTCCAAACTTATGTGACACAACAGTTGATCCGGGCTG
CTGAGATACGAGCAAGCGCCAACCTGGCCGCCACTAAAATGTCAGAGTGCGTGCTCGGGCAGTCCAAACG
GGTTGACTTTTGTGGCAAGGGCTATCACTTGATGTCCTTCCCCCAATCCGCCCCACATGGAGTGGTCTTT
CTCCACGTCACTTATGTCCCTGCTCAAGAGAAGAACTTTACGACAGCTCCAGCAATCTGTCACGATGGCA
AAGCGCACTTTCCCAGGGAAGGCGTTTTCGTCAGTAATGGCACGCATTGGTTTGTGACCCAAAGGAATTT
CTATGAACCCCAAATCATAACCACTGACAATACATTTGTCTCAGGCAACTGTGATGTGGTCATTGGGATC
GTGAACAACACGGTATATGATCCCCTGCAACCCGAGTTGGATAGCTTCAAAGAGGAATTGGATAAATACT
TTAAGAATCATACTTCACCCGATGTTGATCTCGGGGACATATCAGGAATAAATGCAAGTGTCGTCAACAT
TCAGAAAGAGATTGATCGCCTTAATGAGGTCGCCAAGAACTTGAATGAATCTTTGATCGACTTGCAAGAA
CTGGGCAAATACGAACAATATATTAAATGGCCCTGGTACATTTGGTTGGGCTTTATCGCCGGACTTATAG
CTATCGTTATGGTCACAATTATGTTGTGCTGTATGACTAGCTGTTGTTCCTGCTTGAAAGGATGTTGCAG
TTGCGGATCTTGTTGTAAATAAAGGATCCTCTAGAAGTTGTCTCCTCCTGCACTGACTGACTGATACAAT
CGATTTCTGGATCCGCAGGCCTAATCAACCTCTGGATTACAAAATTTGTGAAAGATTGACTGGTATTCTT
AACTATGTTGCTCCTTTTACGCTATGTGGATACGCTGCTTTAATGCCTTTGTATCATGCTATTGCTTCCC
GTATGGCTTTCATTTTCTCCTCCTTGTATAAATCCTGGTTGCTGTCTCTTTATGAGGAGTTGTGGCCCGT
TGTCAGGCAACGTGGCGTGGTGTGCACTGTGTTTGCTGACGCAACCCCCACTGGTTGGGGCATTGCCACC
ACCTGTCAGCTCCTTTCCGGGACTTTCGCTTTCCCCCTCCCTATTGCCACGGCGGAACTCATCGCCGCCT
GCCTTGCCCGCTGCTGGACAGGGGCTCGGCTGTTGGGCACTGACAATTCCGTGGTGTTGTCGGGGAAGCT
GACGTCCTTTCCATGGCTGCTCGCCTGTGTTGCCACCTGGATTCTGCGCGGGACGTCCTTCTGCTACGTC
CCTTCGGCCCTCAATCCAGCGGACCTTCCTTCCCGCGGCCTGCTGCCGGCTCTGCGGCCTCTTCCGCGTC
TTCGCCTTCGCCCTCAGACGAGTCGGATCTCCCTTTGGGCCGCCTCCCCGCCTGTCTAGCTTGACTGACT
GAGATACAGCGTACCTTCAGCTCACAGACATGATAAGATACATTGATGAGTTTGGACAAACCACAACTAG
AATGCAGTGAAAAAAATGCTTTATTTGTGAAATTTGTGATGCTATTGCTTTATTTGTAACCATTATAAGC
TGCAATAAACAAGTTAACAACAACAATTGCATTCATTTTATGTTTCAGGTTCAGGGGGAGGTGTGGGAGG
TTTTTTAAAGCAAGTAAAACCTCTACAAATGTGGTATTGGCCCATCTCTATCGGTATCGTAGCATAACCC
CTTGGGGCCTCTAAACGGGTCTTGAGGGGTTTTTTGTGCCCCTCGGGCCGGATTGCTATCTACCGGCATT
GGCGCAGAAAAAAATGCCTGATGCGACGCTGCGCGTCTTATACTCCCACATATGCCAGATTCAGCAACGG
ATACGGCTTCCCCAACTTGCCCACTTCCATACGTGTCCTCCTTACCAGAAATTTATCCTTAAGGTCGTCA
GCTATCCTGCAGGCGATCTCTCGATTTCGATCAAGACATTCCTTTAATGGTCTTTTCTGGACACCACTAG
GGGTCAGAAGTAGTTCATCAAACTTTCTTCCCTCCCTAATCTCATTGGTTACCTTGGGCTATCGAAACTT
AATTAAGCGATCTGCATCTCAATTAGTCAGCAACCATAGTCCCGCCCCTAACTCCGCCCATCCCGCCCCT
AACTCCGCCCAGTTCCGCCCATTCTCCGCCCCATCGCTGACTAATTTTTTTTATTTATGCAGAGGCCGAG
GCCGCCTCGGCCTCTGAGCTATTCCAGAAGTAGTGAGGAGGCTTTTTTGGAGGCCTAGGCTTTTGCAAAG
GAGGTAGCCAACATGATTGAACAAGATGGATTGCACGCAGGTTCTCCCGCCGCTTGGGTGGAGAGGCTAT
TCGGCTATGACTGGGCACAACAGACAATCGGCTGCTCTGATGCCGCCGTGTTCCGGCTGTCAGCGCAGGG
GCGCCCGGTTCTTTTTGTCAAGACCGACCTGTCCGGTGCCCTGAATGAACTCCAGGACGAGGCAGCGCGG
CTATCGTGGCTGGCCACGACGGGCGTTCCTTGCGCAGCTGTGCTCGACGTTGTCACTGAAGCGGGAAGGG
ACTGGCTGCTATTGGGCGAAGTGCCGGGGCAGGATCTCCTGTCATCTCACCTTGCTCCTGCCGAGAAAGT
ATCCATCATGGCTGATGCAATGCGGCGGCTGCATACGCTTGATCCGGCTACCTGCCCATTCGACCACCAA
GCGAAACATCGCATCGAGCGAGCACGTACTCGGATGGAAGCCGGTCTTGTCGATCAGGATGATCTGGACG
AAGAGCATCAGGGGCTCGCGCCAGCCGAACTGTTCGCCAGGCTCAAGGCGCGGATGCCCGACGGCGAGGA
TCTCGTCGTGACCCACGGCGATGCCTGCTTGCCGAATATCATGGTGGAAAATGGCCGCTTTTCTGGATTC
ATCGACTGTGGCCGGCTGGGTGTGGCGGACCGCTATCAGGACATAGCGTTGGCTACCCGTGATATTGCTG
AAGAGCTTGGCGGCGAATGGGCTGACCGCTTCCTCGTGCTTTACGGTATCGCCGCTCCCGATTCGCAGCG
CATCGCCTTCTATCGCCTTCTTGACGAGTTCTTCTAGTATGTAAGCCCTGTGCCTTCTAGTTGCCAGCCA
TCTGTTGTTTGCCCCTCCCCCGTGCCTTCCTTGACCCTGGAAGGTGCCACTCCCACTGTCCTTTCCTAAT
AAAATGAGGAAATTGCATCGCATTGTCTGAGTAGGTGTCATTCTATTCTGGGGGGTGGGGTGGGGCAGGA
CAGCAAGGGGGAGGATTGGGAAGACAATAGCAGGCATGCTGGGGATGCGGTGGGCTCTATGGTTAATTAA
CCAGTCAAGTCAGCTACTTGGCGAGATCGACTTGTCTGGGTTTCGACTACGCTCAGAATTGCGTCAGTCA
AGTTCGATCTGGTCCTTGCTATTGCACCCGTTCTCCGATTACGAGTTTCATTTAAATCATGTGAGCAAAA
GGCCAGCAAAAGGCCAGGAACCGTAAAAAGGCCGCGTTGCTGGCGTTTTTCCATAGGCTCCGCCCCCCTG
ACGAGCATCACAAAAATCGACGCTCAAGTCAGAGGTGGCGAAACCCGACAGGACTATAAAGATACCAGGC
GTTTCCCCCTGGAAGCTCCCTCGTGCGCTCTCCTGTTCCGACCCTGCCGCTTACCGGATACCTGTCCGCC
TTTCTCCCTTCGGGAAGCGTGGCGCTTTCTCATAGCTCACGCTGTAGGTATCTCAGTTCGGTGTAGGTCG
TTCGCTCCAAGCTGGGCTGTGTGCACGAACCCCCCGTTCAGCCCGACCGCTGCGCCTTATCCGGTAACTA
TCGTCTTGAGTCCAACCCGGTAAGACACGACTTATCGCCACTGGCAGCAGCCACTGGTAACAGGATTAGC
AGAGCGAGGTATGTAGGCGGTGCTACAGAGTTCTTGAAGTGGTGGCCTAACTACGGCTACACTAGAAGAA
CAGTATTTGGTATCTGCGCTCTGCTGAAGCCAGTTACCTTCGGAAAAAGAGTTGGTAGCTCTTGATCCGG
CAAACAAACCACCGCTGGTAGCGGTGGTTTTTTTGTTTGCAAGCAGCAGATTACGCGCAGAAAAAAAGGA
TCTCAAGAAGATCCTTTGATCTTTTCTACGGGGTCTGACGCTCAGTGGAACGAAAACTCACGTTAAGGGA
TTTTGGTCATGAGATTATCAAAAAGGATCTTCACCTAGATCCTTTTAAATTAAAAATGAAGTTTTAAATC
AATCTAAAGTATATATGAGTAAACTTGGTCTGACAGTTACCAATGCTTAATCAGTGAGGCACCTATCTCA
GCGATCTGTCTATTTCGTTCATCCATAGTTGCATTTAAATTTCCGAACTCTCCAAGGCCCTCGTCGGAAA
ATCTTCAAACCTTTCGTCCGATCCATCTTGCAGGCTACCTCTCGAACGAACTATCGCAAGTCTCTTGGCC
GGCCTTGCGCCTTGGCTATTGCTTGGCAGCGCCTATCGCCAGGTATTACTCCAATCCCGAATATCCGAGA
TCGGGATCACCCGAGAGAAGTTCAACCTACATCCTCAATCCCGATCTATCCGAGATCCGAGGAATATCGA
AATCGGGGCGCGCCTGGTGTACCGAGAACGAT
Features (pLannotate 1.2.2; 21 found; start..end, strand, type, name):
    230..1090    +  CDS            AmpR: β-lactamase; bla; confers resistance to ampicillin, carbenicillin, and related antibiotics
   1103..1239    +  terminator     rrnG terminator: transcription terminator from the E. coli ribosomal RNA rrnG operon (Albrechtsen et al., 1991)
   1391..1462    +  misc_feature   5' β-globin insulator: insulator upstream of the human β-globin locus (Farrell et al., 2002)
   1467..1513    -  terminator     T7 terminator: transcription terminator for bacteriophage T7 RNA polymerase
   1531..1579    -  polyA_signal   poly(A) signal: synthetic polyadenylation signal
   1660..1963    +  enhancer       CMV enhancer: human cytomegalovirus immediate early enhancer
   2036..2053    -  promoter       CMV promoter (fragment): human cytomegalovirus (CMV) immediate early promoter
   2116..2167    +  promoter       CMVd2 promoter: truncated human cytomegalovirus (CMV) immediate early promoter that yields moderately reduced expression relative to the full-length promoter
   2301..2776    +  intron         β-globin intron: internally truncated intron from human β-globin
   2835..6599    +  CDS            S: SPIKE_SARS2 - Experimental evidence at protein level: Swiss-Prot protein existence level 1. [Spike glycoprotein]: May down-regulate host tetherin (BST2) by lysosomal degradation, thereby counteracting its antiviral activity. From Severe acute respiratory syndrome coronavirus 2 (2019-nCoV) (SARS-CoV-2).
   6673..7261    +  misc_feature   WPRE: woodchuck hepatitis virus posttranscriptional regulatory element
   7314..7435    -  polyA_signal   SV40 poly(A) signal: SV40 polyadenylation signal
   7458..7527    -  CDS            large T antigen (fragment): large T antigen from SV40 (simian virus 40)
   7550..7596    +  terminator     T7 terminator: transcription terminator for bacteriophage T7 RNA polymerase
   7626..7762    +  terminator     rrnG terminator: transcription terminator from the E. coli ribosomal RNA rrnG operon (Albrechtsen et al., 1991)
   7807..7878    +  misc_feature   3' β-globin insulator: insulator downstream of the human β-globin locus (Farrell et al., 2002)
   7923..8119    +  promoter       SV40 promoter: SV40 early promoter
   8133..8924    +  CDS            neo: KKA2_KLEPN - Also known as kan, nptII. Experimental evidence at protein level: Swiss-Prot protein existence level 1. Resistance to kanamycin, neomycin, paromomycin, ribostamycin, butirosin and gentamicin B. From Klebsiella pneumoniae.
   8938..9162    +  polyA_signal   bGH poly(A) signal: bovine growth hormone polyadenylation signal
   9358..9946    -  rep_origin     ori: high-copy-number ColE1/pMB1/pBR322/pUC origin of replication
  10118..10182   -  CDS            bla(M) (fragment): β-lactamase lacking the signal sequence; bla(M); allows cytosolic expression of β-lactamase
