[The description below was written by a language model from this plasmid's Addgene catalogue record and pLannotate feature annotations shown in this document.]
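Description:
pTwist-SARS-CoV-2 Spike-deltaC18 S371F (TTC) is a mammalian expression plasmid of about 10.5 kb, built on the Twist pTwist-CMV-BetaGlobin-WPRE-Neo backbone. It encodes the SARS-CoV-2 spike glycoprotein carrying the single substitution S371F. In bacteria it replicates from a high-copy ColE1/pUC-type origin and is selected with ampicillin through the β-lactamase gene. A separate cassette (SV40 early promoter, neo, bovine growth hormone polyadenylation signal) provides neomycin-class resistance that could be used for selection in mammalian cells.

The spike open reading frame sits downstream of a CMV enhancer, CMV promoter elements and a truncated human β-globin intron. It is followed by a WPRE, which enhances post-transcriptional expression, and an SV40 polyadenylation signal. The catalogue entry lists the promoter as CAG, but the annotated features and the backbone name point to a CMV enhancer/promoter with a β-globin intron, so the promoter designation should be treated with caution. The expression unit is flanked by short β-globin insulator elements and by bacterial and T7 terminators, which help isolate it from neighbouring transcription.

The name indicates two further details that the record does not otherwise explain: "deltaC18" implies deletion of the C-terminal 18 residues of spike, a truncation commonly used to improve incorporation into pseudotyped particles, and "TTC" presumably denotes the codon used for the phenylalanine at position 371. The stated purpose is pseudovirus production, with this plasmid supplying the envelope glycoprotein. It was deposited with a study of SARS-CoV-2 escape from mRNA vaccine-induced humoral immunity, where such single-mutation spikes allow the contribution of individual changes to be assessed.
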