Addgene plasmid #212491: pTwist-SARS-CoV-2 Spike-deltaC18 S371F (TTC)
Purpose: Encodes SARS-CoV-2 spike S371F for pseudovirus production
Depositing lab: Alejandro Balazs. Depositing organization: Massachusetts General Hospital. Publication: Ongoing evolution of SARS-CoV-2 drives escape from mRNA vaccine-induced humoral immunity. Roederer AL, Cao Y, Denis KS, Sheehan ML, Li CJ, Lam EC, Gregory DJ, Poznansky MC, Iafrate AJ, Canaday DH, Gravenstein S, Garcia-Beltran WF, Balazs AB. medRxiv [Preprint]. 2024 Mar 7:2024.03.05.24303815. doi: 10.1101/2024.03.05.24303815. PubMed 38496628.
Backbone
  Vector backbone: pTwist-CMV-BetaGlobin-WPRE-Neo
  Backbone manufacturer: Twist
  Vector type: Mammalian Expression
Growth in bacteria
  Bacterial resistance: Ampicillin, 100 μg/mL
  Growth temperature: 37°C
  Growth strain: DH5alpha
  Copy number: High Copy
Gene/Insert
  Gene/Insert name: SARS-CoV-2 Spike S371F
  Species: Severe acute respiratory syndrome coronavirus 2
  Mutation: S371F
  Entrez Gene: S (a.k.a. GU280_gp02, spike glycoprotein)
  Promoter: CAG
  Cloning method: Ligation Independent Cloning
Terms and licenses: Academic/Nonprofit Terms; Industry Terms: Not Available to Industry
Depositor comments: Please visit https://www.medrxiv.org/content/10.1101/2024.03.05.24303815v1 for medRxiv preprint.
How to cite: pTwist-SARS-CoV-2 Spike-deltaC18 S371F (TTC) was a gift from Alejandro Balazs (Addgene plasmid # 212491 ; http://n2t.net/addgene:212491 ; RRID:Addgene_212491)
